Addgene plasmid #138149: pLentiRNACRISPR_007 - TetO-NLS-RfxCas13d-NLS-WPRE-EFS-rtTA3-2A-Blast
Purpose: Expresses RfxCas13d in mammalian cells for knockdown of target RNAs in combination with compatible crRNAs. Localized to the nucleus
Depositing lab: Neville Sanjana. Depositing organization: New York Genome Center. Publication: Massively parallel Cas13 screens reveal principles for guide RNA design. Wessels HH, Mendez-Mancilla A, Guo X, Legut M, Daniloski Z, Sanjana NE. Nat Biotechnol. 2020 Jun;38(6):722-727. doi: 10.1038/s41587-020-0456-9. Epub 2020 Mar 16. PubMed 32518401.
Backbone
  Vector backbone: lentiCas9-Blast
  Vector type: Lentiviral
Growth in bacteria
  Bacterial resistance: Ampicillin, 100 μg/mL
  Growth temperature: 37°C
  Growth strain: NEB Stable
  Copy number: High Copy
Gene/Insert
  Gene/Insert name: CasRx
  Species: H. sapiens (human)
  Tag / fusion protein: NLS-HA (C terminal on insert)
  Cloning method: Gibson Cloning
Terms and licenses: Academic/Nonprofit Terms; Industry Terms: Not Available to Industry
Depositor comments: Please visit https://doi.org/10.1101/2019.12.27.889089 for bioRxiv preprint.
How to cite: pLentiRNACRISPR_007 - TetO-NLS-RfxCas13d-NLS-WPRE-EFS-rtTA3-2A-Blast was a gift from Neville Sanjana (Addgene plasmid # 138149 ; http://n2t.net/addgene:138149 ; RRID:Addgene_138149)
