[The description below was written by a language model from this plasmid's Addgene catalogue record and pLannotate feature annotations shown in this document.]
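Description:
pLentiRNACRISPR_007 is a 12.7 kb lentiviral transfer plasmid built on the lentiCas9-Blast backbone for doxycycline-inducible expression of nuclear-localized RfxCas13d (CasRx) in mammalian cells. It is maintained in E. coli through a high-copy ColE1/pUC origin with ampicillin selection. The backbone outside the viral region also carries an f1 origin and an SV40/EM7-driven bleomycin/Zeocin resistance cassette. A CMV enhancer/promoter fused to a truncated HIV-1 5' LTR drives production of the viral genomic RNA. The Ψ packaging signal, RRE and cPPT/CTS support encapsidation, Rev-dependent export and nuclear import, and a 3' LTR followed by a bGH polyadenylation signal closes the transfer region.

Between the LTRs sit two expression units that make the system "all-in-one". A tight Tet-responsive promoter (tet operators upstream of a minimal CMV promoter) drives the RNA-targeting type VI CRISPR effector RfxCas13d from Ruminococcus flavefaciens. By the construct name it is flanked by nuclear localization signals, and it has a C-terminal NLS-HA tag. A WPRE follows to enhance transcript stability and expression. The catalogue lists the insert species as human, but the feature annotation gives the gene's bacterial origin. Downstream, the EF-1α core (EFS) promoter constitutively expresses rtTA3 linked through a 2A peptide to blasticidin S deaminase. Transduced cells can therefore be selected with blasticidin, and they produce the transactivator that switches on Cas13d when doxycycline is added.

No guide cassette is annotated, so compatible crRNAs must be supplied separately. The construct is intended for knockdown of target RNAs and was deposited in connection with work on pooled Cas13 screens and guide RNA design.
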