Features (pLannotate 1.2.2; 38 found; start..end, strand, type, name):
      1..380     +  enhancer       CMV enhancer: human cytomegalovirus immediate early enhancer
    381..580     +  promoter       CMV promoter: human cytomegalovirus (CMV) immediate early promoter
    598..778     +  LTR            5' LTR (truncated): truncated 5' long terminal repeat (LTR) from HIV-1
    825..950     +  misc_feature   HIV-1 Ψ: packaging signal of human immunodeficiency virus type 1
    934..1297    +  CDS            HIV-1 gag (fragment): gag protein from human immunodeficiency virus 1; gag
   1443..1676    +  misc_feature   RRE: The Rev response element (RRE) of HIV-1 allows for Rev-dependent mRNA export from the nucleus to the cytoplasm.
   2053..2153    +  CDS            Rev (fragment): human immunodeficiency virus 1 (HIV-1) Rev protein; rev; enhances nuclear export of unspliced and incompletely spliced viral mRNAs
   2203..2320    +  misc_feature   cPPT/CTS: central polypurine tract and central termination sequence of HIV-1
   2365..2385    +  protein_bind   attB4: mutant version of attB; core recombination site for the Gateway® BP reaction BP Clonase™
   2421..2699    +  promoter       tight TRE promoter (fragment): Tet-responsive promoter PTight, consisting of seven tet operator sequences followed by the minimal CMV promoter
   2771..5668    +  CDS            RfxCas13d: RNA-targeting Type VI CRISPR protein from Ruminococcus flavefaciens strain XPD3002 (Konermann et al., 2018)
   5708..5736    +  CDS            3xHA (fragment): three tandem HA epitope tags
   5761..5784    +  misc_feature   MCS (fragment): pBluescript multiple cloning site
   5784..6372    +  misc_feature   WPRE: woodchuck hepatitis virus posttranscriptional regulatory element
   6373..6393    +  misc_feature   MCS (fragment): pBluescript multiple cloning site
   6394..6411    +  CDS            small t antigen (fragment): SV40 (simian virus 40) small t antigen
   6437..6648    +  promoter       EF-1α core promoter: core promoter for human elongation factor EF-1α
   6673..7377    +  CDS            rtTA3: reverse tetracycline transactivator 3 activates expression from Tet-responsive promoters in the presence of doxycycline
   7444..7842    +  CDS            BSD: blasticidin S deaminase; Aspergillus terreus BSD; confers resistance to blasticidin
   7835..7912    +  CDS            nef (fragment): NEF_HV1Z2 - Experimental evidence at protein level: Swiss-Prot protein existence level 1. Extracellular Nef protein targets CD4(+) T-lymphocytes for apoptosis by interacting with CXCR4 surface receptors. From Human immunodeficiency virus type 1 group M subtype D (isolate Z2/CDC-Z34) (HIV-1).
   7914..8226    +  LTR            5' LTR (fragment): 5' long terminal repeat (LTR) from HIV-1
   8234..8414    +  LTR            5' LTR (truncated): truncated 5' long terminal repeat (LTR) from HIV-1
   8446..8670    +  polyA_signal   bGH poly(A) signal: bovine growth hormone polyadenylation signal
   8674..8695    +  promoter       SV40 promoter (fragment): SV40 enhancer and early promoter
   8716..9144    +  rep_origin     f1 ori (sequence partly withheld): f1 bacteriophage origin of replication; arrow indicates direction of (+) strand synthesis
   9158..9487    +  promoter       SV40 promoter: SV40 enhancer and early promoter
   9535..9582    +  promoter       EM7 promoter: synthetic bacterial promoter&nbsp
   9601..9975    +  CDS            BleoR: antibiotic-binding protein; Sh ble from Streptoalloteichus hindustanus; confers resistance to bleomycin, phleomycin, and Zeocin™
   9985..10110   +  CDS            ble (fragment): BLE_KLEPN - Experimental evidence at protein level: Swiss-Prot protein existence level 1. Binding protein with a strong affinity to the bleomycin family of antibiotics. Binds to CL990; an antimitotic-antibiotic compound. From Klebsiella pneumoniae.
  10105..10226   +  polyA_signal   SV40 poly(A) signal: SV40 polyadenylation signal
  10297..10319   -  protein_bind   lac operator (fragment): The lac repressor binds to the lac operator to inhibit transcription in E. coli. This inhibition can be relieved by adding lactose or isopropyl-β-D-thiogalactopyranoside (IPTG). lac repressor encoded by lacI
  10323..10353   -  promoter       lac promoter: promoter for the E. coli lac operon
  10368..10389   -  protein_bind   CAP binding site: CAP binding activates transcription in the presence of cAMP. E. coli catabolite activator protein
  10402..10494   -  CDS            lacI (fragment): lac repressor; lacI; The lac repressor binds to the lac operator to inhibit transcription in E. coli. This inhibition can be relieved by adding lactose or isopropyl-β-D-thiogalactopyranoside (IPTG).
  10677..11265   -  rep_origin     ori: high-copy-number ColE1/pMB1/pBR322/pUC origin of replication
  11436..12296   -  CDS            AmpR: β-lactamase; bla; confers resistance to ampicillin, carbenicillin, and related antibiotics
  12297..12401   -  promoter       AmpR promoter: bla
  12460..12512   -  misc_feature   bom (fragment): basis of mobility region from pBR322
>Addgene plasmid #138149 | pLentiRNACRISPR_007 - TetO-NLS-RfxCas13d-NLS-WPRE-EFS-rtTA3-2A-Blast | addgene full sequence | sequence record 334597 | Addgene NGS Result
GACATTGATTATTGACTAGTTATTAATAGTAATCAATTACGGGGTCATTAGTTCATAGCCCATATATGGA
GTTCCGCGTTACATAACTTACGGTAAATGGCCCGCCTGGCTGACCGCCCAACGACCCCCGCCCATTGACG
TCAATAATGACGTATGTTCCCATAGTAACGCCAATAGGGACTTTCCATTGACGTCAATGGGTGGAGTATT
TACGGTAAACTGCCCACTTGGCAGTACATCAAGTGTATCATATGCCAAGTACGCCCCCTATTGACGTCAA
TGACGGTAAATGGCCCGCCTGGCATTATGCCCAGTACATGACCTTATGGGACTTTCCTACTTGGCAGTAC
ATCTACGTATTAGTCATCGCTATTACCATGGTGATGCGGTTTTGGCAGTACATCAATGGGCGTGGATAGC
GGTTTGACTCACGGGGATTTCCAAGTCTCCACCCCATTGACGTCAATGGGAGTTTGTTTTGGCACCAAAA
TCAACGGGACTTTCCAAAATGTCGTAACAACTCCGCCCCATTGACGCAAATGGGCGGTAGGCGTGTACGG
TGGGAGGTCTATATAAGCAGCGCGTTTTGCCTGTACTGGGTCTCTCTGGTTAGACCAGATCTGAGCCTGG
GAGCTCTCTGGCTAACTAGGGAACCCACTGCTTAAGCCTCAATAAAGCTTGCCTTGAGTGCTTCAAGTAG
TGTGTGCCCGTCTGTTGTGTGACTCTGGTAACTAGAGATCCCTCAGACCCTTTTAGTCAGTGTGGAAAAT
CTCTAGCAGTGGCGCCCGAACAGGGACTTGAAAGCGAAAGGGAAACCAGAGGAGCTCTCTCGACGCAGGA
CTCGGCTTGCTGAAGCGCGCACGGCAAGAGGCGAGGGGCGGCGACTGGTGAGTACGCCAAAAATTTTGAC
TAGCGGAGGCTAGAAGGAGAGAGATGGGTGCGAGAGCGTCAGTATTAAGCGGGGGAGAATTAGATCGCGA
TGGGAAAAAATTCGGTTAAGGCCAGGGGGAAAGAAAAAATATAAATTAAAACATATAGTATGGGCAAGCA
GGGAGCTAGAACGATTCGCAGTTAATCCTGGCCTGTTAGAAACATCAGAAGGCTGTAGACAAATACTGGG
ACAGCTACAACCATCCCTTCAGACAGGATCAGAAGAACTTAGATCATTATATAATACAGTAGCAACCCTC
TATTGTGTGCATCAAAGGATAGAGATAAAAGACACCAAGGAAGCTTTAGACAAGATAGAGGAAGAGCAAA
ACAAAAGTAAGACCACCGCACAGCAAGCGGCCGCTGATCTTCAGACCTGGAGGAGGAGATATGAGGGACA
ATTGGAGAAGTGAATTATATAAATATAAAGTAGTAAAAATTGAACCATTAGGAGTAGCACCCACCAAGGC
AAAGAGAAGAGTGGTGCAGAGAGAAAAAAGAGCAGTGGGAATAGGAGCTTTGTTCCTTGGGTTCTTGGGA
GCAGCAGGAAGCACTATGGGCGCAGCGTCAATGACGCTGACGGTACAGGCCAGACAATTATTGTCTGGTA
TAGTGCAGCAGCAGAACAATTTGCTGAGGGCTATTGAGGCGCAACAGCATCTGTTGCAACTCACAGTCTG
GGGCATCAAGCAGCTCCAGGCAAGAATCCTGGCTGTGGAAAGATACCTAAAGGATCAACAGCTCCTGGGG
ATTTGGGGTTGCTCTGGAAAACTCATTTGCACCACTGCTGTGCCTTGGAATGCTAGTTGGAGTAATAAAT
CTCTGGAACAGATTTGGAATCACACGACCTGGATGGAGTGGGACAGAGAAATTAACAATTACACAAGCTT
AATACACTCCTTAATTGAAGAATCGCAAAACCAGCAAGAAAAGAATGAACAAGAATTATTGGAATTAGAT
AAATGGGCAAGTTTGTGGAATTGGTTTAACATAACAAATTGGCTGTGGTATATAAAATTATTCATAATGA
TAGTAGGAGGCTTGGTAGGTTTAAGAATAGTTTTTGCTGTACTTTCTATAGTGAATAGAGTTAGGCAGGG
ATATTCACCATTATCGTTTCAGACCCACCTCCCAACCCCGAGGGGACCCGACAGGCCCGAAGGAATAGAA
GAAGAAGGTGGAGAGAGAGACAGAGACAGATCCATTCGATTAGTGAACGGATCGGCACTGCGTGCGCCAA
TTCTGCAGACAAATGGCAGTATTCATCCACAATTTTAAAAGAAAAGGGGGGATTGGGGGGTACAGTGCAG
GGGAAAGAATAGTAGACATAATAGCAACAGACATACAAACTAAAGAATTACAAAAACAAATTACAAAAAT
TCAAAATTTTCGGGTTTATTACAGGGACAGCAGAGATCCAGTTTGGTTAATTAACAACTTTGTATAGAAA
AGTTGGCTCCGAATTCGCCCTTCAGGTCCGAGGTTCTAGACGAGTTTACTCCCTATCAGTGATAGAGAAC
GATGTCGAGTTTACTCCCTATCAGTGATAGAGAACGTATGTCGAGTTTACTCCCTATCAGTGATAGAGAA
CGTATGTCGAGTTTACTCCCTATCAGTGATAGAGAACGTATGTCGAGTTTATCCCTATCAGTGATAGAGA
ACGTATGTCGAGTTTACTCCCTATCAGTGATAGAGAACGTATGTCGAGGTAGGCGTGTACGGTGGGAGGC
CTATATAAGCAGAGCTCGTTTAGTGAACCGTCAGATCGCAAAGGGCGAATTCGACCCAAGTTTGTACAGC
CACCATGAGCCCCAAGAAGAAGAGAAAGGTGGAGGCCAGCATCGAAAAAAAAAAGTCCTTCGCCAAGGGC
ATGGGCGTGAAGTCCACACTCGTGTCCGGCTCCAAAGTGTACATGACAACCTTCGCCGAAGGCAGCGACG
CCAGGCTGGAAAAGATCGTGGAGGGCGACAGCATCAGGAGCGTGAATGAGGGCGAGGCCTTCAGCGCTGA
AATGGCCGATAAAAACGCCGGCTATAAGATCGGCAACGCCAAATTCAGCCATCCTAAGGGCTACGCCGTG
GTGGCTAACAACCCTCTGTATACAGGACCCGTCCAGCAGGATATGCTCGGCCTGAAGGAAACTCTGGAAA
AGAGGTACTTCGGCGAGAGCGCTGATGGCAATGACAATATTTGTATCCAGGTGATCCATAACATCCTGGA
CATTGAAAAAATCCTCGCCGAATACATTACCAACGCCGCCTACGCCGTCAACAATATCTCCGGCCTGGAT
AAGGACATTATTGGATTCGGCAAGTTCTCCACAGTGTATACCTACGACGAATTCAAAGACCCCGAGCACC
ATAGGGCCGCTTTCAACAATAACGATAAGCTCATCAACGCCATCAAGGCCCAGTATGACGAGTTCGACAA
CTTCCTCGATAACCCCAGACTCGGCTATTTCGGCCAGGCCTTTTTCAGCAAGGAGGGCAGAAATTACATC
ATCAATTACGGCAACGAATGCTATGACATTCTGGCCCTCCTGAGCGGACTGAGGCACTGGGTGGTCCATA
ACAACGAAGAAGAGTCCAGGATCTCCAGGACCTGGCTCTACAACCTCGATAAGAACCTCGACAACGAATA
CATCTCCACCCTCAACTACCTCTACGACAGGATCACCAATGAGCTGACCAACTCCTTCTCCAAGAACTCC
GCCGCCAACGTGAACTATATTGCCGAAACTCTGGGAATCAACCCTGCCGAATTCGCCGAACAATATTTCA
GATTCAGCATTATGAAAGAGCAGAAAAACCTCGGATTCAATATCACCAAGCTCAGGGAAGTGATGCTGGA
CAGGAAGGATATGTCCGAGATCAGGAAAAATCATAAGGTGTTCGACTCCATCAGGACCAAGGTCTACACC
ATGATGGACTTTGTGATTTATAGGTATTACATCGAAGAGGATGCCAAGGTGGCTGCCGCCAATAAGTCCC
TCCCCGATAATGAGAAGTCCCTGAGCGAGAAGGATATCTTTGTGATTAACCTGAGGGGCTCCTTCAACGA
CGACCAGAAGGATGCCCTCTACTACGATGAAGCTAATAGAATTTGGAGAAAGCTCGAAAATATCATGCAC
AACATCAAGGAATTTAGGGGAAACAAGACAAGAGAGTATAAGAAGAAGGACGCCCCTAGACTGCCCAGAA
TCCTGCCCGCTGGCCGTGATGTTTCCGCCTTCAGCAAACTCATGTATGCCCTGACCATGTTCCTGGATGG
CAAGGAGATCAACGACCTCCTGACCACCCTGATTAATAAATTCGATAACATCCAGAGCTTCCTGAAGGTG
ATGCCTCTCATCGGAGTCAACGCTAAGTTCGTGGAGGAATACGCCTTTTTCAAAGACTCCGCCAAGATCG
CCGATGAGCTGAGGCTGATCAAGTCCTTCGCTAGAATGGGAGAACCTATTGCCGATGCCAGGAGGGCCAT
GTATATCGACGCCATCCGTATTTTAGGAACCAACCTGTCCTATGATGAGCTCAAGGCCCTCGCCGACACC
TTTTCCCTGGACGAGAACGGAAACAAGCTCAAGAAAGGCAAGCACGGCATGAGAAATTTCATTATTAATA
ACGTGATCAGCAATAAAAGGTTCCACTACCTGATCAGATACGGTGATCCTGCCCACCTCCATGAGATCGC
CAAAAACGAGGCCGTGGTGAAGTTCGTGCTCGGCAGGATCGCTGACATCCAGAAAAAACAGGGCCAGAAC
GGCAAGAACCAGATCGACAGGTACTACGAAACTTGTATCGGAAAGGATAAGGGCAAGAGCGTGAGCGAAA
AGGTGGACGCTCTCACAAAGATCATCACCGGAATGAACTACGACCAATTCGACAAGAAAAGGAGCGTCAT
TGAGGACACCGGCAGGGAAAACGCCGAGAGGGAGAAGTTTAAAAAGATCATCAGCCTGTACCTCACCGTG
ATCTACCACATCCTCAAGAATATTGTCAATATCAACGCCAGGTACGTCATCGGATTCCATTGCGTCGAGC
GTGATGCTCAACTGTACAAGGAGAAAGGCTACGACATCAATCTCAAGAAACTGGAAGAGAAGGGATTCAG
CTCCGTCACCAAGCTCTGCGCTGGCATTGATGAAACTGCCCCCGATAAGAGAAAGGACGTGGAAAAGGAG
ATGGCTGAAAGAGCCAAGGAGAGCATTGACAGCCTCGAGAGCGCCAACCCCAAGCTGTATGCCAATTACA
TCAAATACAGCGACGAGAAGAAAGCCGAGGAGTTCACCAGGCAGATTAACAGGGAGAAGGCCAAAACCGC
CCTGAACGCCTACCTGAGGAACACCAAGTGGAATGTGATCATCAGGGAGGACCTCCTGAGAATTGACAAC
AAGACATGTACCCTGTTCAGAAACAAGGCCGTCCACCTGGAAGTGGCCAGGTATGTCCACGCCTATATCA
ACGACATTGCCGAGGTCAATTCCTACTTCCAACTGTACCATTACATCATGCAGAGAATTATCATGAATGA
GAGGTACGAGAAAAGCAGCGGAAAGGTGTCCGAGTACTTCGACGCTGTGAATGACGAGAAGAAGTACAAC
GATAGGCTCCTGAAACTGCTGTGTGTGCCTTTCGGCTACTGTATCCCCAGGTTTAAGAACCTGAGCATCG
AGGCCCTGTTCGATAGGAACGAGGCCGCCAAGTTCGACAAGGAGAAAAAGAAGGTGTCCGGCAATTCCGG
ATCCGGACCTAAGAAAAAGAGGAAGGTGGCGGCCGCTTACCCATACGATGTTCCAGATTACGCTTAAGGT
ACAAAGTGGTGAATTCCGGCAATTCGATATCAAGCTTATCGATAATCAACCTCTGGATTACAAAATTTGT
GAAAGATTGACTGGTATTCTTAACTATGTTGCTCCTTTTACGCTATGTGGATACGCTGCTTTAATGCCTT
TGTATCATGCTATTGCTTCCCGTATGGCTTTCATTTTCTCCTCCTTGTATAAATCCTGGTTGCTGTCTCT
TTATGAGGAGTTGTGGCCCGTTGTCAGGCAACGTGGCGTGGTGTGCACTGTGTTTGCTGACGCAACCCCC
ACTGGTTGGGGCATTGCCACCACCTGTCAGCTCCTTTCCGGGACTTTCGCTTTCCCCCTCCCTATTGCCA
CGGCGGAACTCATCGCCGCCTGCCTTGCCCGCTGCTGGACAGGGGCTCGGCTGTTGGGCACTGACAATTC
CGTGGTGTTGTCGGGGAAATCATCGTCCTTTCCTTGGCTGCTCGCCTGTGTTGCCACCTGGATTCTGCGC
GGGACGTCCTTCTGCTACGTCCCTTCGGCCCTCAATCCAGCGGACCTTCCTTCCCGCGGCCTGCTGCCGG
CTCTGCGGCCTCTTCCGCGTCTTCGCCTTCGCCCTCAGACGAGTCGGATCTCCCTTTGGGCCGCCTCCCC
GCATCGATACCGTCGACCTCGAGTAGGTCTTGAAAGGAGTGGGAATTGGCTCCGGTGCCCGTCAGTGGGC
AGAGCGCACATCGCCCACAGTCCCCGAGAAGTTGGGGGGAGGGGTCGGCAATTGATCCGGTGCCTAGAGA
AGGTGGCGCGGGGTAAACTGGGAAAGTGATGTCGTGTACTGGCTCCGCCTTTTTCCCGAGGGTGGGGGAG
AACCGTATATAAGTGCAGTAGTCGCCGTGAACGTTCTTTTTCGCAACGGGTTTGCCGCCAGAACACAGGA
CCGGTTCTAGAGCGCTGCCACCATGTCTAGGCTGGACAAGAGCAAAGTCATAAACGGAGCTCTGGAATTA
CTCAATGGTGTCGGTATCGAAGGCCTGACGACAAGGAAACTCGCTCAAAAGCTGGGAGTTGAGCAGCCTA
CCCTGTACTGGCACGTGAAGAACAAGCGGGCCCTGCTCGATGCCCTGCCAATCGAGATGCTGGACAGGCA
TCATACCCACTTCTGCCCCCTGGAAGGCGAGTCATGGCAAGACTTTCTGCGGAACAACGCCAAGTCATAC
CGCTGTGCTCTCCTCTCACATCGCGACGGGGCTAAAGTGCATCTCGGCACCCGCCCAACAGAGAAACAGT
ACGAAACCCTGGAAAATCAGCTCGCGTTCCTGTGTCAGCAAGGCTTCTCCCTGGAGAACGCACTGTACGC
TCTGTCCGCCGTGGGCCACTTTACACTGGGCTGCGTATTGGAGGAACAGGAGCATCAAGTAGCAAAAGAG
GAAAGAGAGACACCTACCACCGATTCTATGCCCCCACTTCTGAGACAAGCAATTGAGCTGTTCGACCGGC
AGGGAGCCGAACCTGCCTTCCTTTTCGGCCTGGAACTAATCATATGTGGCCTGGAGAAACAGCTAAAGTG
CGAAAGCGGCGGGCCGACCGACGCCCTTGACGATTTTGACTTAGACATGCTCCCAGCCGATGCCCTTGAC
GATTTTGACCTTGACATGCTCCCCGGGGGATCCGGCGCAACAAACTTCTCTCTGCTGAAACAAGCCGGAG
ATGTCGAAGAGAATCCTGGACCGATGGCCAAGCCTTTGTCTCAAGAAGAATCCACCCTCATTGAAAGAGC
AACGGCTACAATCAACAGCATCCCCATCTCTGAAGACTACAGCGTCGCCAGCGCAGCTCTCTCTAGCGAC
GGCCGCATCTTCACTGGTGTCAATGTATATCATTTTACTGGGGGACCTTGTGCAGAACTCGTGGTGCTGG
GCACTGCTGCTGCTGCGGCAGCTGGCAACCTGACTTGTATCGTCGCGATCGGAAATGAGAACAGGGGCAT
CTTGAGCCCCTGCGGACGGTGCCGACAGGTGCTTCTCGATCTGCATCCTGGGATCAAAGCCATAGTGAAG
GACAGTGATGGACAGCCGACGGCAGTTGGGATTCGTGAATTGCTGCCCTCTGGTTATGTGTGGGAGGGCT
AAGGTACCTTTAAGACCAATGACTTACAAGGCAGCTGTAGATCTTAGCCACTTTTTAAAAGAAAAGGGGG
GACTGGAAGGGCTAATTCACTCCCAACGAAGACAAGATATCCTTGATCTGTGGATCTACCACACACAAGG
CTACTTCCCTGATTGGCAGAACTACACACCAGGGCCAGGGATCAGATATCCACTGACCTTTGGATGGTGC
TACAAGCTAGTACCAGTTGAGCAAGAGAAGGTAGAAGAAGCCAATGAAGGAGAGAACACCCGCTTGTTAC
ACCCTGTGAGCCTGCATGGGATGGATGACCCGGAGAGAGAAGTATTAGAGTGGAGGTTTGACAGCCGCCT
AGCATTTCATCACATGGCCCGAGAGCTGCATCCGGACTGTACTGGGTCTCTCTGGTTAGACCAGATCTGA
GCCTGGGAGCTCTCTGGCTAACTAGGGAACCCACTGCTTAAGCCTCAATAAAGCTTGCCTTGAGTGCTTC
AAGTAGTGTGTGCCCGTCTGTTGTGTGACTCTGGTAACTAGAGATCCCTCAGACCCTTTTAGTCAGTGTG
GAAAATCTCTAGCAGGGCCCGTTTAAACCCGCTGATCAGCCTCGACTGTGCCTTCTAGTTGCCAGCCATC
TGTTGTTTGCCCCTCCCCCGTGCCTTCCTTGACCCTGGAAGGTGCCACTCCCACTGTCCTTTCCTAATAA
AATGAGGAAATTGCATCGCATTGTCTGAGTAGGTGTCATTCTATTCTGGGGGGTGGGGTGGGGCAGGACA
GCAAGGGGGAGGATTGGGAAGACAATAGCAGGCATGCTGGGGATGCGGTGGGCTCTATGGCTTCTGAGGC
GGAAAGAACCAGCTGGGGCTCTAGGGGGTATCCCC
[124 nt withheld, positions 8716-8839]
C
[91 nt withheld, positions 8841-8931]
A
[49 nt withheld, positions 8933-8981]
CCTTTGACGTTGGAGTCCACGTTCTTT
[37 nt withheld, positions 9009-9045]
ACCCTATCTCGGTCTATTCTTTTGATTTATAAGGGATTTTGCCGATTTCGGCCTATTGGTTAAAAAATGA
GCTGATTTAACAAAAATTTAACGCGAATTAATTCTGTGGAATGTGTGTCAGTTAGGGTGTGGAAAGTCCC
CAGGCTCCCCAGCAGGCAGAAGTATGCAAAGCATGCATCTCAATTAGTCAGCAACCAGGTGTGGAAAGTC
CCCAGGCTCCCCAGCAGGCAGAAGTATGCAAAGCATGCATCTCAATTAGTCAGCAACCATAGTCCCGCCC
CTAACTCCGCCCATCCCGCCCCTAACTCCGCCCAGTTCCGCCCATTCTCCGCCCCATGGCTGACTAATTT
TTTTTATTTATGCAGAGGCCGAGGCCGCCTCTGCCTCTGAGCTATTCCAGAAGTAGTGAGGAGGCTTTTT
TGGAGGCCTAGGCTTTTGCAAAAAGCTCCCGGGAGCTTGTATATCCATTTTCGGATCTGATCAGCACGTG
TTGACAATTAATCATCGGCATAGTATATCGGCATAGTATAATACGACAAGGTGAGGAACTAAACCATGGC
CAAGTTGACCAGTGCCGTTCCGGTGCTCACCGCGCGCGACGTCGCCGGAGCGGTCGAGTTCTGGACCGAC
CGGCTCGGGTTCTCCCGGGACTTCGTGGAGGACGACTTCGCCGGTGTGGTCCGGGACGACGTGACCCTGT
TCATCAGCGCGGTCCAGGACCAGGTGGTGCCGGACAACACCCTGGCCTGGGTGTGGGTGCGCGGCCTGGA
CGAGCTGTACGCCGAGTGGTCGGAGGTCGTGTCCACGAACTTCCGGGACGCCTCCGGGCCGGCCATGACC
GAGATCGGCGAGCAGCCGTGGGGGCGGGAGTTCGCCCTGCGCGACCCGGCCGGCAACTGCGTGCACTTCG
TGGCCGAGGAGCAGGACTGACACGTGCTACGAGATTTCGATTCCACCGCCGCCTTCTATGAAAGGTTGGG
CTTCGGAATCGTTTTCCGGGACGCCGGCTGGATGATCCTCCAGCGCGGGGATCTCATGCTGGAGTTCTTC
GCCCACCCCAACTTGTTTATTGCAGCTTATAATGGTTACAAATAAAGCAATAGCATCACAAATTTCACAA
ATAAAGCATTTTTTTCACTGCATTCTAGTTGTGGTTTGTCCAAACTCATCAATGTATCTTATCATGTCTG
TATACCGTCGACCTCTAGCTAGAGCTTGGCGTAATCATGGTCATAGCTGTTTCCTGTGTGAAATTGTTAT
CCGCTCACAATTCCACACAACATACGAGCCGGAAGCATAAAGTGTAAAGCCTGGGGTGCCTAATGAGTGA
GCTAACTCACATTAATTGCGTTGCGCTCACTGCCCGCTTTCCAGTCGGGAAACCTGTCGTGCCAGCTGCA
TTAATGAATCGGCCAACGCGCGGGGAGAGGCGGTTTGCGTATTGGGCGCTCTTCCGCTTCCTCGCTCACT
GACTCGCTGCGCTCGGTCGTTCGGCTGCGGCGAGCGGTATCAGCTCACTCAAAGGCGGTAATACGGTTAT
CCACAGAATCAGGGGATAACGCAGGAAAGAACATGTGAGCAAAAGGCCAGCAAAAGGCCAGGAACCGTAA
AAAGGCCGCGTTGCTGGCGTTTTTCCATAGGCTCCGCCCCCCTGACGAGCATCACAAAAATCGACGCTCA
AGTCAGAGGTGGCGAAACCCGACAGGACTATAAAGATACCAGGCGTTTCCCCCTGGAAGCTCCCTCGTGC
GCTCTCCTGTTCCGACCCTGCCGCTTACCGGATACCTGTCCGCCTTTCTCCCTTCGGGAAGCGTGGCGCT
TTCTCATAGCTCACGCTGTAGGTATCTCAGTTCGGTGTAGGTCGTTCGCTCCAAGCTGGGCTGTGTGCAC
GAACCCCCCGTTCAGCCCGACCGCTGCGCCTTATCCGGTAACTATCGTCTTGAGTCCAACCCGGTAAGAC
ACGACTTATCGCCACTGGCAGCAGCCACTGGTAACAGGATTAGCAGAGCGAGGTATGTAGGCGGTGCTAC
AGAGTTCTTGAAGTGGTGGCCTAACTACGGCTACACTAGAAGAACAGTATTTGGTATCTGCGCTCTGCTG
AAGCCAGTTACCTTCGGAAAAAGAGTTGGTAGCTCTTGATCCGGCAAACAAACCACCGCTGGTAGCGGTG
GTTTTTTTGTTTGCAAGCAGCAGATTACGCGCAGAAAAAAAGGATCTCAAGAAGATCCTTTGATCTTTTC
TACGGGGTCTGACGCTCAGTGGAACGAAAACTCACGTTAAGGGATTTTGGTCATGAGATTATCAAAAAGG
ATCTTCACCTAGATCCTTTTAAATTAAAAATGAAGTTTTAAATCAATCTAAAGTATATATGAGTAAACTT
GGTCTGACAGTTACCAATGCTTAATCAGTGAGGCACCTATCTCAGCGATCTGTCTATTTCGTTCATCCAT
AGTTGCCTGACTCCCCGTCGTGTAGATAACTACGATACGGGAGGGCTTACCATCTGGCCCCAGTGCTGCA
ATGATACCGCGAGACCCACGCTCACCGGCTCCAGATTTATCAGCAATAAACCAGCCAGCCGGAAGGGCCG
AGCGCAGAAGTGGTCCTGCAACTTTATCCGCCTCCATCCAGTCTATTAATTGTTGCCGGGAAGCTAGAGT
AAGTAGTTCGCCAGTTAATAGTTTGCGCAACGTTGTTGCCATTGCTACAGGCATCGTGGTGTCACGCTCG
TCGTTTGGTATGGCTTCATTCAGCTCCGGTTCCCAACGATCAAGGCGAGTTACATGATCCCCCATGTTGT
GCAAAAAAGCGGTTAGCTCCTTCGGTCCTCCGATCGTTGTCAGAAGTAAGTTGGCCGCAGTGTTATCACT
CATGGTTATGGCAGCACTGCATAATTCTCTTACTGTCATGCCATCCGTAAGATGCTTTTCTGTGACTGGT
GAGTACTCAACCAAGTCATTCTGAGAATAGTGTATGCGGCGACCGAGTTGCTCTTGCCCGGCGTCAATAC
GGGATAATACCGCGCCACATAGCAGAACTTTAAAAGTGCTCATCATTGGAAAACGTTCTTCGGGGCGAAA
ACTCTCAAGGATCTTACCGCTGTTGAGATCCAGTTCGATGTAACCCACTCGTGCACCCAACTGATCTTCA
GCATCTTTTACTTTCACCAGCGTTTCTGGGTGAGCAAAAACAGGAAGGCAAAATGCCGCAAAAAAGGGAA
TAAGGGCGACACGGAAATGTTGAATACTCATACTCTTCCTTTTTCAATATTATTGAAGCATTTATCAGGG
TTATTGTCTCATGAGCGGATACATATTTGAATGTATTTAGAAAAATAAACAAATAGGGGTTCCGCGCACA
TTTCCCCGAAAAGTGCCACCTGACGTCGACGGATCGGGAGATCTCCCGATCCCCTATGGTGCACTCTCAG
TACAATCTGCTCTGATGCCGCATAGTTAAGCCAGTATCTGCTCCCTGCTTGTGTGTTGGAGGTCGCTGAG
TAGTGCGCGAGCAAAATTTAAGCTACAACAAGGCAAGGCTTGACCGACAATTGCATGAAGAATCTGCTTA
GGGTTAGGCGTTTTGCGCTGCTTCGCGATGTACGGGCCAGATATACGCGTT
